>Addgene plasmid #154926 | pEM-eCas9-D1135E | addgene full sequence | sequence record 311749 | Addgene NGS Result
GACGTCTTAAGACCCACTTTCACATTTAAGTTGTTTTTCTAATCCGCATATGATCAATTCAAGGCCGAAT
AAGAAGGCTGGCTCTGCACCTTGGTGATCAAATAATTCGATAGCTTGTCGTAATAATGGCGGCATACTAT
CAGTAGTAGGTGTTTCCCTTTCTTCTTTAGCGACTTGATGCTCTTGATCTTCCAATACGCAACCTAAAGT
AAAATGCCCCACAGCGCTGAGTGCATATAATGCATTCTCTAGTGAAAAACCTTGTTGGCATAAAAAGGCT
AATTGATTTTCGAGAGTTTCATACTGTTTTTCTGTAGGCCGTGTACCTAAATGTACTTTTGCTCCATCGC
GATGACTTAGTAAAGCACATCTAAAACTTTTAGCGTTATTACGTAAAAAATCTTGCCAGCTTTCCCCTTC
TAAAGGGCAAAAGTGAGTATGGTGCCTATCTAACATCTCAATGGCTAAGGCGTCGAGCAAAGCCCGCTTA
TTTTTTACATGCCAATACAATGTAGGCTGCTCTACACCTAGCTTCTGGGCGAGTTTACGGGTTGTTAAAC
CTTCGATTCCGACCTCATTAAGCAGCTCTAATGCGCTGTTAATCACTTTACTTTTATCTAATCTAGACAT
CATTAATTCCTAATTGCTAGCATTGTACCTAGGACTGAGCTAGCCATAAAGTTGACACTCTATCGTTGAT
AGAGTTATTTTACCACTCCCTATCAGTGATAGAGAAAAGAATTCAAAAGATCTAAAGAGGACTTCGGATC
TATGGATAAGAAATACTCAATAGGCTTAGATATCGGCACAAATAGCGTCGGATGGGCGGTGATCACTGAT
GAATATAAGGTTCCGTCTAAAAAGTTCAAGGTTCTGGGAAATACAGACCGCCACAGTATCAAAAAAAATC
TTATAGGGGCTCTTTTATTTGACAGTGGAGAGACAGCGGAAGCGACTCGTCTCAAACGGACAGCTCGTAG
AAGGTATACACGTCGGAAGAATCGTATTTGTTATCTACAGGAGATTTTTTCAAATGAGATGGCGAAAGTA
GATGATAGTTTCTTTCATCGACTTGAAGAGTCTTTTTTGGTGGAAGAAGACAAGAAGCATGAACGTCATC
CTATTTTTGGAAATATAGTAGATGAAGTTGCTTATCATGAGAAATATCCAACTATCTATCATCTGCGAAA
AAAATTGGTAGATTCTACTGATAAAGCGGATTTGCGCTTAATCTATTTGGCCTTAGCGCATATGATTAAG
TTTCGTGGTCATTTTTTGATTGAGGGAGATTTAAATCCTGATAATAGTGATGTGGACAAACTATTTATCC
AGTTGGTACAAACCTACAATCAATTATTTGAAGAAAACCCTATTAACGCAAGTGGAGTAGATGCTAAAGC
GATTCTTTCTGCACGATTGAGTAAATCAAGACGATTAGAAAATCTCATTGCTCAGCTCCCCGGTGAGAAG
AAAAATGGCTTATTTGGGAATCTCATTGCTTTGTCATTGGGTTTGACCCCTAATTTTAAATCAAATTTTG
ATTTGGCAGAAGATGCTAAATTACAGCTTTCAAAAGATACTTACGATGATGATTTAGATAATTTATTGGC
GCAAATTGGAGATCAATATGCTGATTTGTTTTTGGCAGCTAAGAATTTATCAGATGCTATTTTACTTTCA
GATATCCTAAGAGTAAATACTGAAATAACTAAGGCTCCCCTATCAGCTTCAATGATTAAACGCTACGATG
AACATCATCAAGACTTGACTCTTTTAAAAGCTTTAGTTCGACAACAACTTCCAGAAAAGTATAAAGAAAT
CTTTTTTGATCAATCAAAAAACGGATATGCAGGTTATATTGATGGGGGAGCTAGCCAAGAAGAATTTTAT
AAATTTATCAAACCAATTTTAGAAAAAATGGATGGTACTGAGGAATTATTGGTGAAACTAAATCGTGAAG
ATTTGCTGCGCAAGCAACGGACCTTTGACAACGGCTCTATTCCCCATCAAATTCACTTGGGTGAGCTGCA
TGCTATTTTGAGAAGACAAGAAGACTTTTATCCATTTTTAAAAGACAATCGTGAGAAGATTGAAAAAATC
TTGACTTTTCGAATTCCTTATTATGTTGGTCCATTGGCGCGTGGCAATAGTCGTTTTGCATGGATGACTC
GGAAGTCTGAAGAAACAATTACCCCATGGAATTTTGAAGAAGTTGTCGATAAAGGTGCTTCAGCTCAATC
ATTTATTGAACGCATGACAAACTTTGATAAAAATCTTCCAAATGAAAAAGTACTACCAAAACATAGTTTG
CTTTATGAGTATTTTACGGTTTATAACGAATTGACAAAGGTCAAATATGTTACTGAAGGAATGCGAAAAC
CAGCATTTCTTTCAGGTGAACAGAAGAAAGCCATTGTTGATTTACTCTTCAAAACAAATCGAAAAGTAAC
CGTTAAGCAATTAAAAGAAGATTATTTCAAAAAAATAGAATGTTTTGATAGTGTTGAAATTTCAGGAGTT
GAAGATAGATTTAATGCTTCATTAGGTACCTACCATGATTTGCTAAAAATTATTAAAGATAAAGATTTTT
TGGATAATGAAGAAAATGAAGATATCTTAGAGGATATTGTTTTAACATTGACCTTATTTGAAGATAGGGA
GATGATTGAGGAAAGACTTAAAACATATGCTCACCTCTTTGATGATAAGGTGATGAAACAGCTTAAACGT
CGCCGTTATACTGGTTGGGGACGTTTGTCTCGAAAATTGATTAATGGTATTAGGGATAAGCAATCTGGCA
AAACAATATTAGATTTTTTGAAATCAGATGGTTTTGCCAATCGCAATTTTATGCAGCTGATCCATGATGA
TAGTTTGACATTTAAAGAAGACATTCAAAAAGCACAAGTGTCTGGACAAGGCGATAGTTTACATGAACAT
ATTGCAAATTTAGCTGGTAGCCCTGCTATTAAAAAAGGTATTTTACAGACTGTAAAAGTTGTTGATGAAT
TGGTCAAAGTAATGGGGCGGCATAAGCCAGAAAATATCGTTATTGAAATGGCACGTGAAAATCAGACAAC
TCAAAAGGGCCAGAAAAATTCGCGAGAGCGTATGAAACGAATCGAAGAAGGTATCAAAGAATTAGGAAGT
CAGATTCTTAAAGAGCATCCTGTTGAAAATACTCAATTGCAAAATGAAAAGCTCTATCTCTATTATCTCC
AAAATGGAAGAGACATGTATGTGGACCAAGAATTAGATATTAATCGTTTAAGTGATTATGATGTCGATCA
CATTGTTCCACAAAGTTTCCTTGCAGACGATTCAATAGACAATAAGGTCTTAACGCGTTCTGATAAAAAT
CGTGGTAAATCGGATAACGTTCCAAGTGAAGAAGTAGTCAAAAAGATGAAAAACTATTGGAGACAACTTC
TAAACGCCAAGTTAATCACTCAACGTAAGTTTGATAATTTAACGAAAGCTGAACGTGGAGGTTTGAGTGA
ACTTGATAAAGCTGGTTTTATCAAACGCCAATTGGTTGAAACTCGCCAAATCACTAAGCATGTGGCACAA
ATTTTGGATAGTCGCATGAATACTAAATACGATGAAAATGATAAACTTATTCGAGAGGTTAAAGTGATTA
CCTTAAAATCTAAATTAGTTTCTGACTTCCGAAAAGATTTCCAATTCTATAAAGTACGTGAGATTAACAA
TTACCATCATGCCCATGATGCGTATCTAAATGCCGTCGTTGGAACTGCTTTGATTAAGAAATATCCAGCG
CTTGAATCGGAGTTTGTCTATGGTGATTATAAAGTTTATGATGTTCGTAAAATGATTGCTAAGTCTGAGC
AAGAAATAGGCAAAGCAACCGCAAAATATTTCTTTTACTCTAATATCATGAACTTCTTCAAAACAGAAAT
TACACTTGCAAATGGAGAGATTCGCAAAGCGCCTCTAATCGAAACTAATGGGGAAACTGGAGAAATTGTC
TGGGATAAAGGGCGAGATTTTGCCACAGTGCGCAAAGTATTGTCCATGCCCCAAGTCAATATTGTCAAGA
AAACAGAAGTACAGACAGGCGGATTCTCCAAGGAGTCAATTTTACCAAAAAGAAATTCGGACAAGCTTAT
TGCTCGTAAAAAAGACTGGGATCCAAAAAAATATGGTGGTTTTGAAAGTCCAACGGTAGCTTATTCAGTC
CTAGTGGTTGCTAAGGTGGAAAAAGGGAAATCGAAGAAGTTAAAATCCGTTAAAGAGTTACTAGGGATCA
CAATTATGGAAAGAAGTTCCTTTGAAAAAAATCCGATTGACTTTTTAGAAGCTAAAGGATATAAGGAAGT
TAAAAAAGACTTAATCATTAAACTACCTAAATATAGTCTTTTTGAGTTAGAAAACGGTCGTAAACGGATG
CTGGCTAGTGCCGGAGAATTACAAAAAGGAAATGAGCTGGCTCTGCCAAGCAAATATGTGAATTTTTTAT
ATTTAGCTAGTCATTATGAAAAGTTGAAGGGTAGTCCAGAAGATAACGAACAAAAACAATTGTTTGTGGA
GCAGCATAAGCATTATTTAGATGAGATTATTGAGCAAATCAGTGAATTTTCTAAGCGTGTTATTTTAGCA
GATGCCAATTTAGATAAAGTTCTTAGTGCATATAACAAACATAGAGACAAACCAATACGTGAACAAGCAG
AAAATATTATTCATTTATTTACGTTGACGAATCTTGGAGCTCCCGCTGCTTTTAAATATTTTGATACAAC
AATTGATCGTAAACGATATACGTCTACAAAAGAAGTTTTAGATGCCACTCTTATCCATCAATCCATCACT
GGTCTTTATGAAACACGCATTGATTTGAGTCAGCTAGGAGGTGACGCTGCTAACGACGAAAACTACGCTC
TGGCTGCTTAACTCGAGTAAGGATCTCCAGGCATCAAATAAAACGAAAGGCTCAGTCGAAAGACTGGGCC
TTTCGTTTTATCTGTTGTTTGTCGGTGAACGCTCTCTACTAGAGTCACACTGGCTCACCTTCGGGTGGGC
CTTTCTGCGTTTATACCTAGGGATATATTCCGCTTCCTCGCTCACTGACTCGCTACGCTCGGTCGTTCGA
CTGCGGCGAGCGGAAATGGCTTACGAACGGGGCGGAGATTTCCTGGAAGATGCCAGGAAGATACTTAACA
GGGAAGTGAGAGGGCCGCGGCAAAGCCGTTTTTCCATAGGCTCCGCCCCCCTGACAAGCATCACGAAATC
TGACGCTCAAATCAGTGGTGGCGAAACCCGACAGGACTATAAAGATACCAGGCGTTTCCCCCTGGCGGCT
CCCTCGTGCGCTCTCCTGTTCCTGCCTTTCGGTTTACCGGTGTCATTCCGCTGTTATGGCCGCGTTTGTC
TCATTCCACGCCTGACACTCAGTTCCGGGTAGGCAGTTCGCTCCAAGCTGGACTGTATGCACGAACCCCC
CGTTCAGTCCGACCGCTGCGCCTTATCCGGTAACTATCGTCTTGAGTCCAACCCGGAAAGACATGCAAAA
GCACCACTGGCAGCAGCCACTGGTAATTGATTTAGAGGAGTTAGTCTTGAAGTCATGCGCCGGTTAAGGC
TAAACTGAAAGGACAAGTTTTGGTGACTGCGCTCCTCCAAGCCAGTTACCTCGGTTCAAAGAGTTGGTAG
CTCAGAGAACCTTCGAAAAACCGCCCTGCAAGGCGGTTTTTTCGTTTTCAGAGCAAGAGATTACGCGCAG
ACCAAAACGATCTCAAGAAGATCATCTTATTAATCAGATAAAATATTTCTAGATTTCAGTGCAATTTATC
TCTTCAAATGTAGCACCTGAAGTCAGCCCCATACGATATAAGTTGTTACTAGTGCTTGGATTCTCACCAA
TAAAAAACGCCCGGCGGCAACCGAGCGTTCTGAACAAATCCAGATGGAGTTCTGAGGTCATTACTGGATC
TATCAACAGGAGTCCAAGCGAGCTCGATATCAAATTACGCCCCGCCCTGCCACTCATCGCAGTACTGTTG
TAATTCATTAAGCATTCTGCCGACATGGAAGCCATCACAAACGGCATGATGAACCTGAATCGCCAGCGGC
ATCAGCACCTTGTCGCCTTGCGTATAATATTTGCCCATGGTGAAAACGGGGGCGAAGAAGTTGTCCATAT
TGGCCACGTTTAAATCAAAACTGGTGAAACTCACCCAGGGATTGGCTGAGACGAAAAACATATTCTCAAT
AAACCCTTTAGGGAAATAGGCCAGGTTTTCACCGTAACACGCCACATCTTGCGAATATATGTGTAGAAAC
TGCCGGAAATCGTCGTGGTATTCACTCCAGAGCGATGAAAACGTTTCAGTTTGCTCATGGAAAACGGTGT
AACAAGGGTGAACACTATCCCATATCACCAGCTCACCGTCTTTCATTGCCATACGAAATTCCGGATGAGC
ATTCATCAGGCGGGCAAGAATGTGAATAAAGGCCGGATAAAACTTGTGCTTATTTTTCTTTACGGTCTTT
AAAAAGGCCGTAATATCCAGCTGAACGGTCTGGTTATAGGTACATTGAGCAACTGACTGAAATGCCTCAA
AATGTTCTTTACGATGCCATTGGGATATATCAACGGTGGTATATCCAGTGATTTTTTTCTCCATTTTAGC
TTCCTTAGCTCCTGAAAATCTCGATAACTCAAAAAATACGCCCGGTAGTGATCTTATTTCATTATGGTGA
AAGTTGGAACCTCTTACGTGCCGATCAACGTCTCATTTTCGCCAGATATC
Features (pLannotate 1.2.2; 12 found; start..end, strand, type, name):
      7..630     -  CDS            TetR: tetracycline repressor TetR; tetR from transposon Tn10; TetR binds to the tetracycline operator tetO to inhibit transcription. This inhibition can be relieved by adding tetracycline or doxycycline.
    646..674     -  promoter       J23119 promoter (fragment): bacterial promoter (Registry of Standard Biological Parts BBa J23119)
    681..736     +  promoter       tetR/tetA promoters: tetR; overlapping promoters for bacterial tetR and tetA
    772..4875    +  CDS            Cas9: Cas9 (Csn1) endonuclease from the Streptococcus pyogenes Type II CRISPR/Cas system generates RNA-guided double strand breaks in DNA
   4876..4908    +  CDS            ssrA tag: C-terminal peptide that mediates degradation in bacteria through the ClpXP and ClpAP proteases (McGinness et al., 2006) wild-type LAA variant
   4935..5006    +  terminator     rrnB T1 terminator: transcription terminator T1 from the E. coli rrnB gene
   5022..5049    +  terminator     T7Te terminator: phage T7 early transcription terminator
   5068..5123    -  rep_origin     RSF ori (fragment): Plasmids containing the RSF 1030 origin of replication can be propagated in E. coli cells that contain additional plasmids with compatible origins.
   5211..5756    -  rep_origin     p15A ori: Plasmids containing the medium-copy-number p15A origin of replication can be propagated in E. coli cells that contain a second plasmid with the ColE1 origin.
   5870..5964    -  terminator     lambda t0 terminator: transcription terminator from phage lambda
   5988..6644    -  CDS            cat: CAT_ECOLX - Experimental evidence at protein level: Swiss-Prot protein existence level 1. This enzyme is an effector of chloramphenicol resistance in bacteria. From Escherichia coli. This protein is used as a marker in many commonly used cloning vectors, such as pACYC184.
   6645..6747    -  promoter       cat promoter: promoter of the E. coli cat gene encoding chloramphenicol acetyltransferase
