[The description below was written by a language model from this plasmid's Addgene catalogue record and pLannotate feature annotations shown in this document.]
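Description:
pEM-eCas9-D1135E is a 6.8 kb bacterial expression plasmid that places an engineered Streptococcus pyogenes Cas9 under anhydrotetracycline (aTc) control in E. coli. It replicates from the p15A origin, catalogued as low copy, which is compatible with ColE1-type plasmids and therefore allows a second plasmid to be co-maintained in the same cell. The annotation also picks up a short fragment resembling the RSF origin next to p15A, which is probably not functional as an independent replicon. Selection is by chloramphenicol, through a cat gene driven by its native promoter and followed by the lambda t0 terminator.

The payload is a 4.1 kb Cas9 coding sequence carrying K848A, K1003A and R1060A, the substitutions that define the enhanced-specificity eCas9 variant, together with D1135E, a change generally associated with stricter PAM recognition. It is transcribed from the tetR/tetA (pTet) promoter region. A divergently oriented TetR gene, apparently driven by a fragment of the constitutive J23119 promoter, supplies the repressor that holds pTet off until aTc relieves repression. The Cas9 open reading frame is fused at its C terminus to the wild-type LAA ssrA degradation tag, which directs the protein to the ClpXP and ClpAP proteases. This should lower leaky basal levels and shorten the nuclease's lifetime. Tandem rrnB T1 and T7Te terminators close the transcription unit. No guide RNA cassette is annotated, so a guide would presumably be supplied separately.

The associated study examined how non-target sites affect on-target Cas9 cutting rates, which suggests use in comparing Cas9 variants under tightly inducible bacterial expression.
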