Addgene plasmid #154926: pEM-eCas9-D1135E
Purpose: aTc inducible eCas9 with D1135E mutation
Depositing lab: Michael Lynch. Depositing organization: Duke University. Publication: CRISPR-Cas "Non-Target" Sites Inhibit On-Target Cutting Rates. Moreb EA, Hutmacher M, Lynch MD. CRISPR J. 2020 Dec;3(6):550-561. doi: 10.1089/crispr.2020.0065. PubMed 33346713.
Backbone
  Vector backbone: p15A
  Vector type: Bacterial Expression, CRISPR, Synthetic Biology
Growth in bacteria
  Bacterial resistance: Chloramphenicol, 25 μg/mL
  Growth temperature: 37°C
  Growth strain: DH5alpha
  Copy number: Low Copy
Gene/Insert
  Gene/Insert name: eCas9-D1135E
  Insert size (bp): 4104
  Mutation: K848A, K1003A, R1060A, D1135E
  Promoter: pTet
  Tag / fusion protein: ssrA (C terminal on insert)
  Cloning method: Unknown
  Sequencing primers: 5′ ccacaaagtttccttaaagacga
Terms and licenses: Academic/Nonprofit Terms; Industry Terms: Not Available to Industry
How to cite: pEM-eCas9-D1135E was a gift from Michael Lynch (Addgene plasmid # 154926 ; http://n2t.net/addgene:154926 ; RRID:Addgene_154926)
